>Addgene plasmid #67316 | pDONR221-ARL1 | addgene partial sequence | sequence record 118839 | M13-Rev 5'-CAGGAAACAGCTATGACC-3'
AATAATGATTTTATTTTGACTGATAGTGACCTGTTCGTTGCAACAAATTGATAAGCAATGCTTTCTTATA
ATGCCAACTTTGTACAAGAAAGCTGGGTCCTATTACTGTCTGCTTTTTAATGTTTCAACTAACCATTCCA
TTGCCTCATCAAGGCCGGTGCCTTTGGTTGCTGACGTTTTGAATATCTGCCATTTTCGGTCCTTCAAGGC
AGGTAACCCAAGTGAATTTGCCATCTCTGAGGAAGTCATGGCCTGTTCCATGTCCTGTTTATTTGCAAAC
ACCACTAGAATGGCTTTTCTCAGCTCTTCTTCCTCCAACATGGCAACTAACTCTGATTTGGAAATGCCAA
TTCGGTCTCGGTCACAACTGTCTACTACATAAATGACTGCATCTGTGTTTGAATAGTAACATCTCCAATA
TGGCCTGATACTTGTCTGTCCTCCTAAATCCCAGACTTGGAATTTAAGGTTTTTGTACGTCACCGTCTCT
ACATTAAATCCAATGGTAGGTATAGTAGTAACAACTTCTCCCACTTGTAATCTGTACAAAATTGTGGTTT
TTCCTGCTCCATCTAATCCCAAAATTAAAATTCTCATTTCCCGAGTTCCAAACAGACTGGAAAATATACT
TGAGAAAAAGCCACCCATGGTTCTATCTCCTTCTAAGCCTGCTTTTTTGTACAAAGTTGGCATTATAAAA
AAGCATTGCTCATCAATTTGTTGCA
