[The description below was written by a language model from this plasmid's Addgene catalogue record.]
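Description:
pDONR221-ARL1 is a Gateway entry clone carrying the human ARL1 open reading frame (ARF-like GTPase 1, also known as ARFL1) in the pDONR221 backbone. It is maintained in E. coli as a high-copy plasmid under kanamycin selection. Although the record lists it under bacterial expression, it also states that there is no promoter driving the insert, which fits its role as an entry vector: the plasmid is a sequence-verified storage and transfer form of the coding sequence, not an expression construct in its own right.

The insert was introduced by Gateway cloning, so in an entry clone of this type the ORF is expected to be flanked by attL recombination sites. These allow an LR recombination reaction to move the ORF in a defined orientation and reading frame into any compatible destination vector, which then supplies the promoter, tags and host-specific elements. The ARL1 sequence retains its stop codon, so it suits destination vectors that yield untagged or N-terminally tagged protein, but not those that rely on read-through into a C-terminal fusion. The record notes one deviation from the reference sequence, a C-to-T change at base 231, which is silent and leaves the encoded protein unchanged. M13 forward and reverse primer sites flank the insert for sequence verification.

The plasmid belongs to a toolbox of constructs for expressing or knocking down human ARF family GTPases (ARF, ARL and SAR proteins). It serves as the starting point for generating ARL1 expression plasmids for different hosts. No feature table was supplied, so element positions and the overall size are not stated.
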