Addgene plasmid #67316: pDONR221-ARL1
Purpose: hArl1 with stop codon in Gateway Entry vector
Depositing lab: Richard Kahn. Depositing organization: Emory University. Publication: Tool box: Plasmids for the expression or knockdown of human ARF Family GTPases (ARF/ARL/SAR) and their co-expression in bacteria with N-myristoyltransferases. Kerr SC, Kahn RA. Cell Logist. 2015 Sep 21;5(3):e1090523. doi: 10.1080/21592799.2015.1090523. eCollection 2015 Jul-Sep. PubMed 27057421.
Backbone
  Vector backbone: pDONR221
  Backbone manufacturer: Life Technologies
  Vector type: Bacterial Expression ; Gateway Entry vector
Growth in bacteria
  Bacterial resistance: Kanamycin, 50 μg/mL
  Growth temperature: 37°C
  Growth strain: DH5alpha
  Copy number: High Copy
Gene/Insert
  Gene/Insert name: ARL1 (alt name: pRK6s-221)
  Species: H. sapiens (human)
  Mutation: bp 231 C to T; silent mutation
  Entrez Gene: ARL1 (a.k.a. ARFL1)
  Promoter: None
  Cloning method: Gateway Cloning
  Sequencing primers: 5′ M13-Fwd; 3′ M13-Rev
Terms and licenses: Academic/Nonprofit Terms; Industry Terms: Not Available to Industry
How to cite: pDONR221-ARL1 was a gift from Richard Kahn (Addgene plasmid # 67316 ; http://n2t.net/addgene:67316 ; RRID:Addgene_67316)
